Addgene plasmid #229917: AiP13600 - pAAV-AiE0528h_3xC3-minBG-SYFP2-WPRE3-BGHpA (Alias: CN3600)
Purpose: AiE0528h_3xC3 is an enhancer sequence, designed to drive AAV-mediated transgene expression in specific brain cell types
Depositing lab: Allen Institute for Brain Science & Jonathan Ting. Depositing organization: Allen Institute. Publication: A suite of enhancer AAVs and transgenic mouse lines for genetic access to cortical cell types. Ben-Simon Y, Hooper M, Narayan S, Daigle TL, Dwivedi D, Way SW, Oster A, Stafford DA, Mich JK, Taormina MJ, Martinez RA, Opitz-Araya X, Roth JR, Alexander JR, Allen S, Amster A, Arbuckle J, Ayala A, Baker PM, Bakken TE, Barcelli T, Barta S, Bendrick J, Bertagnolli D, Bielstein C, Bishwakarma P, Bowlus J, Boyer G, Brouner K, Casian B, Casper T, Chakka AB, Chakrabarty R, Chance RK, Chavan S, Clark M, Colbert K, Collman F, Daniel S, Departee M, DiValentin P, Donadio N, Dotson N, Egdorf T, Fliss T, Gabitto M, Garcia J, Gary A, Gasperini M, Gloe J, Goldy J, Gore BB, Graybuck L, Greisman N, Haeseleer F, Halterman C, Haradon Z, Hastings SD, Helback O, Ho W, Hockemeyer D, Huang C, Huff S, Hunker A, Johansen N, Jones D, Juneau Z, Kalmbach B, Kannan M, Khem S, Kussick E, Kutsal R, Larsen R, Lee C, Lee AY, Leibly M, Lenz GH, Li S, Liang E, Lusk N, Madigan Z, Malloy J, Malone J, McCue R, Melchor J, Mollenkopf T, Moosman S, Morin E, Newman D, Ng L, Ngo K, Omstead V, Otto S, Oyama A, Pena N, Pham T, Phillips E, Pom CA, Potekhina L, Ransford S, Ray PL, Rette D, Reynoldson C, Rimorin C, Rocha D, Ruiz A, Sanchez REA, Sawyer L, Sedeno-Cortes A, Sevigny JP, Shapovalova N, Shepard N, Shulga L, Sigler AR, Siverts L, Soliman S, Somasundaram S, Staats B, Stewart K, Szelenyi E, Tieu M, Trader C, Tran A, van Velthoven CTJ, Walker M, Wang Y, Weed N, Wirthlin M, Wood T, Wynalda B, Yao Z, Zhou T, Ariza J, Dee N, Reding M, Ronellenfitch K, Mufti S, Sunkin SM, Smith KA, Esposito L, Waters J, Thyagarajan B, Yao S, Lein ES, Zeng H, Levi BP, Ngai J, Ting JT, Tasic B. Cell. 2025 May 16:S0092-8674(25)00513-6. doi: 10.1016/j.cell.2025.05.002. PubMed 40403729.
Backbone
  Vector backbone: rAAV
  Vector type: AAV
Growth in bacteria
  Bacterial resistance: Ampicillin, 100 μg/mL
  Growth temperature: 30°C
  Growth strain: NEB Stable
  Copy number: High Copy
Gene/Insert
  Gene/Insert name: SYFP2
  Species: Synthetic
  Cloning method: Restriction Enzyme; 5′ cloning site Unknown (unknown if destroyed); 3′ cloning site Unknown (unknown if destroyed)
Terms and licenses: Academic/Nonprofit Terms; Industry Terms: Not Available to Industry
Depositor comments: Allen Institute plasmid alias: CN3600
How to cite: AiP13600 - pAAV-AiE0528h_3xC3-minBG-SYFP2-WPRE3-BGHpA (Alias: CN3600) was a gift from Allen Institute for Brain Science & Jonathan Ting (Addgene plasmid # 229917 ; http://n2t.net/addgene:229917 ; RRID:Addgene_229917)
