[The description below was written by a language model from this plasmid's Addgene catalogue record and pLannotate feature annotations shown in this document.]
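Description:
AiP13600 - pAAV-AiE0528h_3xC3-minBG-SYFP2-WPRE3-BGHpA (alias CN3600) is a recombinant AAV transfer plasmid of about 4.9 kb, built to package an enhancer-driven fluorescent reporter genome for delivery to brain tissue. In bacteria it is maintained through a high-copy ColE1/pUC-type origin and selected with ampicillin via the β-lactamase gene and its native promoter. The backbone also carries an f1 phage origin and small remnants of the pBR322 bom and rop regions. AAV2 inverted terminal repeats flank the expression cassette. The 3′ ITR is annotated in full, whereas only short fragments of the 5′ ITR were detected by the automated annotation. ITRs provide the cis signals for replication and encapsidation of the intervening DNA when rep, cap and helper functions are supplied in trans.

According to the construct name, the payload consists of the AiE0528h enhancer in a "3xC3" configuration, which probably denotes a triplicated core segment, although the record does not explain it. This is placed upstream of a minimal beta-globin promoter (minBG). Neither element is annotated in the feature table, but the unannotated stretch between the 5′ ITR and the reporter is where they would lie. The minimal promoter has little activity on its own, so expression depends on the enhancer, which is intended to restrict transcription to specific brain cell types. The record does not say which ones. The reporter is SYFP2, a rapidly maturing monomeric yellow fluorescent protein derived from Aequorea victoria. It is followed by WPRE3, a shortened woodchuck hepatitis posttranscriptional element (seen as two WPRE fragments) that boosts transcript expression, and by the bovine growth hormone polyadenylation signal. The plasmid belongs to a collection of enhancer AAVs for genetic access to cortical cell types and serves to label and evaluate enhancer-targeted populations.
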