Features (pLannotate 1.2.2; 14 found; start..end, strand, type, name):
     12..39      +  repeat_region  AAV2 ITR (fragment): inverted terminal repeat of adeno-associated virus serotype 2 inverted
     68..95      +  repeat_region  AAV2 ITR (fragment): inverted terminal repeat of adeno-associated virus serotype 2 inverted
    946..1662    +  CDS            SYFP2: SYFP2 is a basic (constitutively fluorescent) yellow fluorescent protein published in 2006, derived from Aequorea victoria. It is reported to be a very rapidly-maturing monomer with moderate acid sensitivity.
   1702..1859    +  misc_feature   WPRE (fragment): woodchuck hepatitis virus posttranscriptional regulatory element
   1865..1945    +  misc_feature   WPRE (fragment): woodchuck hepatitis virus posttranscriptional regulatory element
   1962..2073    +  polyA_signal   bGH poly(A) signal: bovine growth hormone polyadenylation signal
   2191..2331    +  repeat_region  AAV2 ITR: inverted terminal repeat of adeno-associated virus serotype 2 inverted
   2336..2387    -  misc_feature   bom (fragment): basis of mobility region from pBR322
   2406..2861    +  rep_origin     f1 ori (sequence partly withheld): f1 bacteriophage origin of replication; arrow indicates direction of (+) strand synthesis
   2862..2911    -  misc_feature   bom (fragment): basis of mobility region from pBR322
   3013..3048    -  CDS            rop (fragment): Rop protein, which maintains plasmids at low copy number; rop
   3143..3247    +  promoter       AmpR promoter: bla
   3248..4108    +  CDS            AmpR: β-lactamase; bla; confers resistance to ampicillin, carbenicillin, and related antibiotics
   4279..4867    +  rep_origin     ori: high-copy-number ColE1/pMB1/pBR322/pUC origin of replication
>Addgene plasmid #229917 | AiP13600 - pAAV-AiE0528h_3xC3-minBG-SYFP2-WPRE3-BGHpA (Alias: CN3600) | addgene full sequence | sequence record 460623 | Addgene NGS Result
CCTGCAGGCAGCTGCGCGCTCGCTCGCTCACTGAGGCCGCCCGGGCGTCGGGCGACCTTTGGTCGCCCGG
CCTCAGTGAGCGAGCGAGCGCGCAGAGAGGGAGTGGCCAACTCCATCACTAGGGGTTCCTGCGGCCGCAC
GCGTATACATTGATTTTCATTCTGATGTAAGCCATTTCACTTTTGATTGGGACTTCACAGAATTCTTTTC
ATAGCTGGCCTCTCTCCTCATTCTGATGGAAATCTGCAAGCTAAAGGCAGTCCTGATGATAGGAAGCAAA
ACAGCAACCTCAGAAGGATTTCAAAATGATTCATTTTCTTTACAAAAATATATATCATTAGCCTAACATA
AGTAAGCGTTGAATATTATGATCTTGAGATACATTGATTTTCATTCTGATGTAAGCCATTTCACTTTTGA
TTGGGACTTCACAGAATTCTTTTCATAGCTGGCCTCTCTCCTCATTCTGATGGAAATCTGCAAGCTAAAG
GCAGTCCTGATGATAGGAAGCAAAACAGCAACCTCAGAAGGATTTCAAAATGATTCATTTTCTTTACAAA
AATATATATCATTAGCCTAACATAAGTAAGCGTTGAATATTATGATCTTGAGATACATTGATTTTCATTC
TGATGTAAGCCATTTCACTTTTGATTGGGACTTCACAGAATTCTTTTCATAGCTGGCCTCTCTCCTCATT
CTGATGGAAATCTGCAAGCTAAAGGCAGTCCTGATGATAGGAAGCAAAACAGCAACCTCAGAAGGATTTC
AAAATGATTCATTTTCTTTACAAAAATATATATCATTAGCCTAACATAAGTAAGCGTTGAATATTATGAT
CTTGAGGAGCTCGGGCTGGGCATAAAAGTCAGGGCAGAGCCATCTATTGCTTACATTTGCTTCTGGGATC
CAGATCTTTCGAAGCTAGCGCTACCGGTCGCCACCATGGTGAGCAAGGGCGAGGAGCTGTTCACCGGGGT
GGTGCCCATCCTGGTCGAGCTGGACGGCGACGTAAACGGCCACAAGTTCAGCGTGTCCGGCGAGGGCGAG
GGCGATGCCACCTACGGCAAGCTGACCCTGAAGCTGATCTGCACCACCGGCAAGCTGCCCGTGCCCTGGC
CCACCCTCGTGACCACCCTGGGCTACGGCGTGCAGTGCTTCGCCCGCTACCCCGACCACATGAAGCAGCA
CGACTTCTTCAAGTCCGCCATGCCCGAAGGCTACGTCCAGGAGCGCACCATCTTCTTCAAGGACGACGGC
AACTACAAGACCCGCGCCGAGGTGAAGTTCGAGGGCGACACCCTGGTGAACCGCATCGAGCTGAAGGGCA
TCGACTTCAAGGAGGACGGCAACATCCTGGGGCACAAGCTGGAGTACAACTACAACAGCCACAACGTCTA
TATCACCGCCGACAAGCAGAAGAACGGCATCAAGGCCAACTTCAAGATCCGCCACAACATCGAGGACGGC
GGCGTGCAGCTCGCCGACCACTACCAGCAGAACACCCCCATCGGCGACGGCCCCGTGCTGCTGCCCGACA
ACCACTACCTGAGCTACCAGTCCAAGCTGAGCAAAGACCCCAACGAGAAGCGCGATCACATGGTCCTGCT
GGAGTTCGTGACCGCCGCCGGGATCACTCTCGGCATGGACGAGCTGTACAAGTAAGTCGACGGCGCGCCG
CGGCCGCGAATTCGATATCATAATCAACCTCTGGATTACAAAATTTGTGAAAGATTGACTGGTATTCTTA
ACTATGTTGCTCCTTTTACGCTATGTGGATACGCTGCTTTAATGCCTTTGTATCATGCTATTGCTTCCCG
TATGGCTTTCATTTTCTCCTCCTTGTATAAATCCTGGTTAGTTCTTGCCACGGCGGAACTCATCGCCGCC
TGCCTTGCCCGCTGCTGGACAGGGGCTCGGCTGTTGGGCACTGACAATTCCGTGGCTCGAGAGATCTTCG
ACTGTGCCTTCTAGTTGCCAGCCATCTGTTGTTTGCCCCTCCCCCGTGCCTTCCTTGACCCTGGAAGGTG
CCACTCCCACTGTCCTTTCCTAATAAAATGAGGAAATTGCATCGCATTGTCTGAGTAGGTGTCATTCTAT
TCTGGGGGGTGGGGTGGGGCAGGACAGCAAGGGGGAGGATTGGGAAGACAATAGCAGGCATGAGATCTCA
CGTGCGGACCGAGCGGCCGCAGGAACCCCTAGTGATGGAGTTGGCCACTCCCTCTCTGCGCGCTCGCTCG
CTCACTGAGGCCGGGCGACCAAAGGTCGCCCGACGCCCGGGCTTTGCCCGGGCGGCCTCAGTGAGCGAGC
GAGCGCGCAGCTGCCTGCAGGGGCGCCTGATGCGGTATTTTCTCCTTACGCATCTGTGCGGTATTTCACA
CCGCATA
[95 nt withheld, positions 2388-2482]
T
[46 nt withheld, positions 2484-2529]
C
[141 nt withheld, positions 2531-2671]
CCTTTGACGTTGGAGTCCACGTTCTTT
[37 nt withheld, positions 2699-2735]
ACTCTATCTCGGGCTATTCTTTTGATTTATAAGGGATTTTGCCGATTTCGGTCTATTGGTTAAAAAATGA
GCTGATTTAACAAAAATTTAACGCGAATTTTAACAAAATATTAACGTTTACAATTTTATGGTGCACTCTC
AGTACAATCTGCTCTGATGCCGCATAGTTAAGCCAGCCCCGACACCCGCCAACACCCGCTGACGCGCCCT
GACGGGCTTGTCTGCTCCCGGCATCCGCTTACAGACAAGCTGTGACCGTCTCCGGGAGCTGCATGTGTCA
GAGGTTTTCACCGTCATCACCGAAACGCGCGAGACGAAAGGGCCTCGTGATACGCCTATTTTTATAGGTT
AATGTCATGATAATAATGGTTTCTTAGACGTCAGGTGGCACTTTTCGGGGAAATGTGCGCGGAACCCCTA
TTTGTTTATTTTTCTAAATACATTCAAATATGTATCCGCTCATGAGACAATAACCCTGATAAATGCTTCA
ATAATATTGAAAAAGGAAGAGTATGAGTATTCAACATTTCCGTGTCGCCCTTATTCCCTTTTTTGCGGCA
TTTTGCCTTCCTGTTTTTGCTCACCCAGAAACGCTGGTGAAAGTAAAAGATGCTGAAGATCAGTTGGGTG
CACGAGTGGGTTACATCGAACTGGATCTCAACAGCGGTAAGATCCTTGAGAGTTTTCGCCCCGAAGAACG
TTTTCCAATGATGAGCACTTTTAAAGTTCTGCTATGTGGCGCGGTATTATCCCGTATTGACGCCGGGCAA
GAGCAACTCGGTCGCCGCATACACTATTCTCAGAATGACTTGGTTGAGTACTCACCAGTCACAGAAAAGC
ATCTTACGGATGGCATGACAGTAAGAGAATTATGCAGTGCTGCCATAACCATGAGTGATAACACTGCGGC
CAACTTACTTCTGACAACGATCGGAGGACCGAAGGAGCTAACCGCTTTTTTGCACAACATGGGGGATCAT
GTAACTCGCCTTGATCGTTGGGAACCGGAGCTGAATGAAGCCATACCAAACGACGAGCGTGACACCACGA
TGCCTGTAGCAATGGCAACAACGTTGCGCAAACTATTAACTGGCGAACTACTTACTCTAGCTTCCCGGCA
ACAATTAATAGACTGGATGGAGGCGGATAAAGTTGCAGGACCACTTCTGCGCTCGGCCCTTCCGGCTGGC
TGGTTTATTGCTGATAAATCTGGAGCCGGTGAGCGTGGGTCTCGCGGTATCATTGCAGCACTGGGGCCAG
ATGGTAAGCCCTCCCGTATCGTAGTTATCTACACGACGGGGAGTCAGGCAACTATGGATGAACGAAATAG
ACAGATCGCTGAGATAGGTGCCTCACTGATTAAGCATTGGTAACTGTCAGACCAAGTTTACTCATATATA
CTTTAGATTGATTTAAAACTTCATTTTTAATTTAAAAGGATCTAGGTGAAGATCCTTTTTGATAATCTCA
TGACCAAAATCCCTTAACGTGAGTTTTCGTTCCACTGAGCGTCAGACCCCGTAGAAAAGATCAAAGGATC
TTCTTGAGATCCTTTTTTTCTGCGCGTAATCTGCTGCTTGCAAACAAAAAAACCACCGCTACCAGCGGTG
GTTTGTTTGCCGGATCAAGAGCTACCAACTCTTTTTCCGAAGGTAACTGGCTTCAGCAGAGCGCAGATAC
CAAATACTGTTCTTCTAGTGTAGCCGTAGTTAGGCCACCACTTCAAGAACTCTGTAGCACCGCCTACATA
CCTCGCTCTGCTAATCCTGTTACCAGTGGCTGCTGCCAGTGGCGATAAGTCGTGTCTTACCGGGTTGGAC
TCAAGACGATAGTTACCGGATAAGGCGCAGCGGTCGGGCTGAACGGGGGGTTCGTGCACACAGCCCAGCT
TGGAGCGAACGACCTACACCGAACTGAGATACCTACAGCGTGAGCTATGAGAAAGCGCCACGCTTCCCGA
AGGGAGAAAGGCGGACAGGTATCCGGTAAGCGGCAGGGTCGGAACAGGAGAGCGCACGAGGGAGCTTCCA
GGGGGAAACGCCTGGTATCTTTATAGTCCTGTCGGGTTTCGCCACCTCTGACTTGAGCGTCGATTTTTGT
GATGCTCGTCAGGGGGGCGGAGCCTATGGAAAAACGCCAGCAACGCGGCCTTTTTACGGTTCCTGGCCTT
TTGCTGGCCTTTTGCTCACATGT
